>Addgene plasmid #13716 | pB-actin E6 TTL, E7 | addgene partial sequence | sequence record 64344 | pB-actin-3 5'-TCG GCC ACA TTG TGA ACT-3'
CACCGACTGCTGTCACCTTCACCGTTCCAGTTTTTAAATCCTGAGTAGCTTATCGATGATAAGCTGTCAA
ACATGAGAATTCCAAGCTTGAATTCGAGCTCGGTACCTGCAGGATCAGCCATGGTAGATTATGGTTTCTG
AGAACAGATGGGGCACACAATTCCTAGTGTGCCCATTAACAGGTCTTCCAAAGTACGAATGTCTACGTGT
GTGCTTTGTACGCACAACCGAAGCGTAGAGTCACACTTGCAACAAAAGGTTACAATATTGTAATGGGCTC
TGTCCGGTTCTGCTTGTCCAGCTGGACCATCTATTTCATCCTCCTCCTCTGAGCTGTCATTTAATTGCTC
ATAACAGTAGAGATCAGTTGTCTCTGGTTGCAAATCTAACATATATTCATGCAATGTAGGTGTATCTCCA
TGCATGATTACAGCTGGGTTTCTCTACGTGTTCTTGATGATCTGCAACAAGACATACATCGACCGGTCCA
CCGACCCCTTATATTATGGAATCTTTGCTTTTTGTCCAGATGTCTTTGCTTTTCTTCAGGACACAGTGGC
TTTTGACAGTTAATACACCTAATTAACAAATCACACAACGGTTTGTTGTATTGCTGTTCTAATGTTGTTC
CATACAAACTATAACAATAATGTCTATACTCACTAATTTTAGAATAAAACTTTAAACATTTATCACATAC
AGCATATGGATTCCCATCTCTATATACTATGCATAAATCCCGAAAAGCAAAGTCATATACCTCACGTCGC
AGTAACTGTTGCTTGCAGTACACACATTCTAATATTATATCATGTATAGTTGTTTGCATTAGTTAACTAA
AGCTCTGTGCATAACTGTGGTAACTTTCTGGGTCGCTCCTGTGGGTCCTGAAACATTGCAGTTCTCTTTT
GGTGCATAAA
