[The description below was written by a language model from this plasmid's Addgene catalogue record.]
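Description:
pB-actin E6 TTL, E7 is a mammalian expression plasmid built on the pB-actin backbone (about 7.5 kb without insert). It is propagated in E. coli as a low-copy plasmid under ampicillin selection. The record lists no promoter, origin of replication, polyadenylation signal or mammalian selection marker. The backbone name suggests that expression is driven by a beta-actin promoter, but this is not explicitly stated, and no feature table is available to confirm the architecture.

The insert is an approximately 730 bp fragment spanning the E6 and E7 early region of human papillomavirus type 16, cloned between SalI and HindIII sites, both of which remain intact. The catalogue gives the species as human, although the sequence is viral in origin. The defining modification is a translation termination linker (TTL) inserted at bp 158 of E6. A TTL is a short oligonucleotide that introduces stop codons, and here it truncates translation so that no functional E6 protein is made. The E7 open reading frame is left unmodified, so the construct effectively supplies E7 alone while retaining the native E6/E7 sequence context.

This design suits genetic dissection of the two HPV-16 oncogenes. Comparing this plasmid with versions that express both proteins, or that carry the reciprocal knockout, allows the contribution of E7 to be separated from that of E6. The associated study used this approach to show that E6 and E7 together are necessary and sufficient for transformation of primary human keratinocytes.
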