Addgene plasmid #13716: pB-actin E6 TTL, E7
Depositing lab: Karl Munger. Depositing organization: National Cancer Institute (NCI). Publication: The E6 and E7 genes of the human papillomavirus type 16 together are necessary and sufficient for transformation of primary human keratinocytes. Münger K, Phelps WC, Bubb V, Howley PM, Schlegel R. J Virol. 1989 Oct . 63(10):4417-21. PubMed 2476573.
Backbone
  Vector backbone: pB-actin
  Backbone size w/o insert (bp): 7500
  Vector type: Mammalian Expression
Growth in bacteria
  Bacterial resistance: Ampicillin, 100 μg/mL
  Growth temperature: 37°C
  Growth strain: DH5alpha
  Copy number: Low Copy
Gene/Insert
  Gene/Insert name: HPV 16 E6 E7 (alt name: E6, E7)
  Species: H. sapiens (human)
  Insert size (bp): 730
  Mutation: Translation termination linker at bp 158 of E6, so no expression.
  GenBank ID: NC_001526
  Entrez Gene: E6 (a.k.a. HpV16gp1); E7 (a.k.a. HpV16gp2)
  Cloning method: Restriction Enzyme; 5′ cloning site Sal 1 (not destroyed); 3′ cloning site HindIII (not destroyed)
  Sequencing primers: 5′ n/a
Terms and licenses: Academic/Nonprofit Terms; Industry Terms: Not Available to Industry
How to cite: pB-actin E6 TTL, E7 was a gift from Karl Munger (Addgene plasmid # 13716 ; http://n2t.net/addgene:13716 ; RRID:Addgene_13716)
